Addgene plasmid #23235: GFP-hRhoD
Depositing lab: Channing Der. Depositing organization: University of North Carolina at Chapel Hill. Publication: Rho Family GTPase modification and dependence on CAAX motif-signaled posttranslational modification. Roberts PJ, Mitin N, Keller PJ, Chenette EJ, Madigan JP, Currin RO, Cox AD, Wilson O, Kirschmeier P, Der CJ. J Biol Chem. 2008 Sep 12. 283(37):25150-63. 10.1074/jbc.M800882200 PubMed 18614539.
Backbone
  Vector backbone: pcDNA3
  Backbone size w/o insert (bp): 5400
  Vector type: Mammalian Expression
  Selectable markers: Neomycin (select with G418)
Growth in bacteria
  Bacterial resistance: Ampicillin, 100 μg/mL
  Growth temperature: 37°C
  Growth strain: DH5alpha
  Copy number: High Copy
Gene/Insert
  Gene/Insert name: RhoD
  Species: H. sapiens (human)
  Insert size (bp): 630
  Entrez Gene: RHOD (a.k.a. ARHD, RHOHP1, RHOM, Rho)
  Tag / fusion protein: EGFP (N terminal on backbone)
  Cloning method: Restriction Enzyme; 5′ cloning site EcoRI (not destroyed); 3′ cloning site XhoI (not destroyed)
  Sequencing primers: 5′ T7
Terms and licenses: Academic/Nonprofit Terms; Industry Terms: Not Available to Industry
How to cite: GFP-hRhoD was a gift from Channing Der (Addgene plasmid # 23235 ; http://n2t.net/addgene:23235 ; RRID:Addgene_23235)
