[The description below was written by a language model from this plasmid's Addgene catalogue record.]
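Description:
GFP-hRhoD is a mammalian expression plasmid built on the pcDNA3 backbone (about 5.4 kb without insert) that encodes human RhoD, a Rho family small GTPase, fused at its N terminus to EGFP. The roughly 630 bp RHOD coding sequence was inserted by restriction cloning between EcoRI and XhoI sites, both of which remain intact, downstream of an EGFP sequence already present on the backbone. Placing the fluorescent tag at the N terminus leaves the C terminus of RhoD free, which matters because Rho GTPases carry a C-terminal CAAX motif that directs lipid modification and membrane targeting.

The plasmid is maintained in E. coli at high copy under ampicillin selection, and it carries a neomycin resistance marker that allows G418 selection of stably transfected mammalian cells. The record does not explicitly name the promoter; pcDNA3 vectors generally drive expression from the CMV immediate-early promoter, and the listing of T7 as the 5′ sequencing primer is consistent with the T7 promoter site that lies upstream of the cloning region in that backbone. No feature table is provided, so other elements cannot be confirmed from the record.

The associated publication concerns post-translational modification of Rho family GTPases and their dependence on CAAX-signalled processing, so the construct is suited to visualising the subcellular localisation of RhoD in live or fixed mammalian cells and to examining how that localisation depends on such modification.
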