>Addgene plasmid #23235 | GFP-hRhoD | addgene partial sequence | sequence record 29094 | 23235 with EGFP-C
CTCGGCTGGACGAGCTGTACAAGGAATTCACCATGACGGCGGCCCAGGCCGCGGGTGAGGAGGCGCCACC
AGGCGTGCGGTCCGTCAAGGTGGTCCTGGTGGGCGACGGCGGCTGCGGGAAGACGTCGCTGCTGATGGTC
TTCGCCGATGGGGCCTTCCCCGAGAGCTACACCCCCACGGTGTTTGAGCGGTACATGGTCAACCTGCAAG
TGAAAGGCAAACCTGTGCACCTCCACATCTGGGACACAGCAGGGCAAGATGACTATGACCGCCTGCGGCC
CCTGTTCTACCCTGACGCCAGCGTCCTGCTGCTTTGCTTCGATGTCACCAGCCCGAACAGCTTTGACAAC
ATCTTTAACCGGTGGTACCCAGAAGTGAATCATTTCTGCAAGAAGGTACCCATCATCGTCGTGGGCTGCA
AGACTGACCTGCGCAAGGACAAATCACTGGTGAACAAGCTCCGAAGAAACGGATTGGAGCCTGTGACCTA
CCACAGGGGCCAGGAGATGGCGAGGTCCGTGGGCGCGGTGGCCTACCTCGAGTGCTCGGCTCGGCTCCAT
GACAACGTCCACGCCGTCTTCCAGGAGGCCGCCGAGGTGGCCCTCAGCAGCCGCGGTCGCAACTTCTGGC
GGCGGATTACCCANGGCTTTTGCGTGGTGACCTGATCTAGAGGGCCCGTTTAAACCCGCTGATCAGCCTC
GACTGTGCCTTCTAGTTGCCAGCCATCTGTNGNTTNNCCCCTCCCCCGTGCCTTCCTTGACCCT
